>Addgene plasmid #144706 | TFORF3230 | addgene full sequence | sequence record 404299 | Addgene NGS Result
TTAATGTAGTCTTATGCAATACTCTTGTAGTCTTGCAACATGGTAACGATGAGTTAGCAACATGCCTTAC
AAGGAGAGAAAAAGCACCGTGCATGCCGATTGGTGGAAGTAAGGTGGTACGATCGTGCCTTATTAGGAAG
GCAACAGACGGGTCTGACATGGATTGGACGAACCACTGAATTGCCGCATTGCAGAGATATTGTATTTAAG
TGCCTAGCTCGATACATAAACGGGTCTCTCTGGTTAGACCAGATCTGAGCCTGGGAGCTCTCTGGCTAAC
TAGGGAACCCACTGCTTAAGCCTCAATAAAGCTTGCCTTGAGTGCTTCAAGTAGTGTGTGCCCGTCTGTT
GTGTGACTCTGGTAACTAGAGATCCCTCAGACCCTTTTAGTCAGTGTGGAAAATCTCTAGCAGTGGCGCC
CGAACAGGGACTTGAAAGCGAAAGGGAAACCAGAGGAGCTCTCTCGACGCAGGACTCGGCTTGCTGAAGC
GCGCACGGCAAGAGGCGAGGGGCGGCGACTGGTGAGTACGCCAAAAATTTTGACTAGCGGAGGCTAGAAG
GAGAGAGATGGGTGCGAGAGCGTCAGTATTAAGCGGGGGAGAATTAGATCGCGATGGGAAAAAATTCGGT
TAAGGCCAGGGGGAAAGAAAAAATATAAATTAAAACATATAGTATGGGCAAGCAGGGAGCTAGAACGATT
CGCAGTTAATCCTGGCCTGTTAGAAACATCAGAAGGCTGTAGACAAATACTGGGACAGCTACAACCATCC
CTTCAGACAGGATCAGAAGAACTTAGATCATTATATAATACAGTAGCAACCCTCTATTGTGTGCATCAAA
GGATAGAGATAAAAGACACCAAGGAAGCTTTAGACAAGATAGAGGAAGAGCAAAACAAAAGTAAGACCAC
CGCACAGCAAGCGGCCGCTGATCTTCAGACCTGGAGGAGGAGATATGAGGGACAATTGGAGAAGTGAATT
ATATAAATATAAAGTAGTAAAAATTGAACCATTAGGAGTAGCACCCACCAAGGCAAAGAGAAGAGTGGTG
CAGAGAGAAAAAAGAGCAGTGGGAATAGGAGCTTTGTTCCTTGGGTTCTTGGGAGCAGCAGGAAGCACTA
TGGGCGCAGCGTCAATGACGCTGACGGTACAGGCCAGACAATTATTGTCTGGTATAGTGCAGCAGCAGAA
CAATTTGCTGAGGGCTATTGAGGCGCAACAGCATCTGTTGCAACTCACAGTCTGGGGCATCAAGCAGCTC
CAGGCAAGAATCCTGGCTGTGGAAAGATACCTAAAGGATCAACAGCTCCTGGGGATTTGGGGTTGCTCTG
GAAAACTCATTTGCACCACTGCTGTGCCTTGGAATGCTAGTTGGAGTAATAAATCTCTGGAACAGATTTG
GAATCACACGACCTGGATGGAGTGGGACAGAGAAATTAACAATTACACAAGCTTAATACACTCCTTAATT
GAAGAATCGCAAAACCAGCAAGAAAAGAATGAACAAGAATTATTGGAATTAGATAAATGGGCAAGTTTGT
GGAATTGGTTTAACATAACAAATTGGCTGTGGTATATAAAATTATTCATAATGATAGTAGGAGGCTTGGT
AGGTTTAAGAATAGTTTTTGCTGTACTTTCTATAGTGAATAGAGTTAGGCAGGGATATTCACCATTATCG
TTTCAGACCCACCTCCCAACCCCGAGGGGACCCATGCATTGCATCTCAATTAGTCAGCAACCAGGTGTGG
AAAGTCCCCAGGCTCCCCAGCAGGCAGAAGTATGCAAAGCATGCGTCTCAATTAGTCAGCAACCATAGTC
CCGCCCCTAACTCCGCCCATCCCGCCCCTAACTCCGCCCAGTTCCGCCCATTCTCCGCCCCATGGCTGAC
TAATTTTTTTTATTTATGCAGAGGCCGAGGCCGCCTCGGCCTCTGAGCTATTCCAGAAGTAGTGAGGAGG
CTTTTTTGGAGGCCTAGGCTTTTGCAAAAAGCTTTCTAGAGGTACCACCGGAGCTTACCATGACCGAGTA
CAAGCCCACGGTGCGCCTCGCCACCCGCGACGACGTCCCCAGGGCCGTACGCACCCTCGCCGCCGCGTTC
GCCGACTACCCCGCCACGCGCCACACCGTCGATCCGGACCGCCACATCGAGCGGGTCACCGAGCTGCAAG
AACTCTTCCTCACGCGCGTCGGGCTCGACATCGGCAAGGTGTGGGTCGCGGACGACGGCGCCGCCGTGGC
GGTCTGGACCACGCCGGAGAGCGTCGAAGCGGGGGCGGTGTTCGCCGAGATCGGCCCGCGCATGGCCGAG
TTGAGCGGTTCCCGGCTGGCCGCGCAGCAACAGATGGAAGGCCTCCTGGCGCCGCACCGGCCCAAGGAGC
CCGCGTGGTTCCTGGCCACCGTCGGCGTCTCGCCCGACCACCAGGGCAAGGGTCTGGGCAGCGCCGTCGT
GCTCCCCGGAGTGGAGGCGGCCGAGCGCGCCGGGGTGCCCGCCTTCCTGGAGACCTCCGCGCCCCGCAAC
CTCCCCTTCTACGAGCGGCTCGGCTTCACCGTCACCGCCGACGTCGAGGTGCCCGAAGGACCGCGCACCT
GGTGCATGACCCGCAAGCCCGGTGCCAGTTAACGAATTCTAGATCTTGAGACAAATGGCAGTATTCATCC
ACAATTTTAAAAGAAAAGGGGGGATTGGGGGGTACAGTGCAGGGGAAAGAATAGTAGACATAATAGCAAC
AGACATACAAACTAAAGAATTACAAAAACAAATTACAAAAATTCAAAATTTTCGGGTTTATTACAGGGAC
AGCAGAGATCCACTTTGGCGCCGGCTCGAGGCCTGCAGGTGCAAAGATGGATAAAGTTTTAAACAGAGAG
GAATCTTTGCAGCTAATGGACCTTCTAGGTCTTGAAAGGAGTGGGAATTGGCTCCGGTGCCCGTCAGTGG
GCAGAGCGCACATCGCCCACAGTCCCCGAGAAGTTGGGGGGAGGGGTCGGCAATTGAACCGGTGCCTAGA
GAAGGTGGCGCGGGGTAAACTGGGAAAGTGATGTCGTGTACTGGCTCCGCCTTTTTCCCGAGGGTGGGGG
AGAACCGTATATAAGTGCAGTAGTCGCCGTGAACGTTCTTTTTCGCAACGGGTTTGCCGCCAGAACACAG
GTAAGTGCCGTGTGTGGTTCCCGCGGGCCTGGCCTCTTTACGGGTTATGGCCCTTGCGTGCCTTGAATTA
CTTCCACCTGGCTGCAGTACGTGATTCTTGATCCCGAGCTTCGGGTTGGAAGTGGGTGGGAGAGTTCGAG
GCCTTGCGCTTAAGGAGCCCCTTCGCCTCGTGCTTGAGTTGAGGCCTGGCCTGGGCGCTGGGGCCGCCGC
GTGCGAATCTGGTGGCACCTTCGCGCCTGTCTCGCTGCTTTCGATAAGTCTCTAGCCATTTAAAATTTTT
GATGACCTGCTGCGACGCTTTTTTTCTGGCAAGATAGTCTTGTAAATGCGGGCCAAGATCTGCACACTGG
TATTTCGGTTTTTGGGGCCGCGGGCGGCGACGGGGCCCGTGCGTCCCAGCGCACATGTTCGGCGAGGCGG
GGCCTGCGAGCGCGGCCACCGAGAATCGGACGGGGGTAGTCTCAAGCTGGCCGGCCTGCTCTGGTGCCTG
GCCTCGCGCCGCCGTGTATCGCCCCGCCCTGGGCGGCAAGGCTGGCCCGGTCGGCACCAGTTGCGTGAGC
GGAAAGATGGCCGCTTCCCGGCCCTGCTGCAGGGAGCTCAAAATGGAGGACGCGGCGCTCGGGAGAGCGG
GCGGGTGAGTCACCCACACAAAGGAAAAGGGCCTTTCCGTCCTCAGCCGTCGCTTCATGTGACTCCACGG
AGTACCGGGCGCCGTCCAGGCACCTCGATTAGTTCTCGAGCTTTTGGAGTACGTCGTCTTTAGGTTGGGG
GGAGGGGTTTTATGCGATGGAGTTTCCCCACACTGAGTGGGTGGAGACTGAAGTTAGGCCAGCTTGGCAC
TTGATGTAATTCTCCTTGGAATTTGCCCTTTTTGAGTTTGGATCTTGGTTCATTCTCAAGCCTCAGACAG
TGGTTCAAAGTTTTTTTCTTCCATTTCAGGTGTCGTGAGGCTAGCATCGATTGATCAACAAGTTTGTACA
AAAAAGTTGGCATGGCGGAGAGCTGGCTGCGCCTCTCGGGAGCCGGGCCGGCGGAGGAGGCCGGGCCGGA
GGGCGGCCTGGAGGAGCCCGACGCCCTGGATGACAGCCTGACCAGCCTGCAGTGGCTGCAGGAATTCTCC
ATTCTCAACGCCAAGGCCCCCGCCCTGCCCCCGGGGGGCACCGACCCCCACGGCTACCACCAGGTGCCAG
GTTCAGCGGCGCCCGGGTCCCCCCTGGCGGCCGACCCCGCCTGCCTGGGGCAGCCACACACGCCGGGCAA
GCCCACGTCGTCGTGCACGTCGCGGAGCGCGCCCCCGGGGCTGCAGGCCCCACCCCCCGACGACGTGGAC
TACGCCACCAATCCGCACGTGAAGCCTCCCTACTCGTATGCCACGCTCATCTGCATGGCCATGCAGGCCA
GCAAGGCCACCAAGATCACCCTGTCGGCCATCTACAAGTGGATCACGGACAACTTCTGCTACTTCCGCCA
CGCAGATCCCACCTGGCAGAATTCAATCCGCCACAACCTGTCTCTGAACAAGTGCTTCATCAAAGTGCCT
CGGGAGAAGGACGAACCAGGCAAGGGGGGCTTCTGGCGCATTGACCCCCAGTACGCGGAGCGGCTACTGA
GCGGCGCTTTCAAGAAGCGGCGACTGCCCCCTGTCCACATCCACCCAGCCTTTGCCCGCCAGGCCGCGCA
GGAGCCCAGCGCTGTCCCCCGGGCCGGGCCGCTGACGGTGAATACCGAGGCCCAGCAGCTGCTGCGGGAG
TTCGAGGAGGCCACCGGGGAGGCGGGCTGGGGTGCAGGCGAGGGCAGGCTGGGGCATAAGCGCAAACAGC
CGCTGCCCAAGCGGGTGGCCAAGGTCCCGCGGCCCCCCAGCACCCTGCTGCCCACCCCGGAGGAGCAGGG
TGAGCTGGAACCCCTCAAAGGCAACTTTGACTGGGAGGCCATCTTCGACGCCGGCACTCTGGGCGGGGAG
CTGGGTGCACTGGAGGCCCTGGAGCTGAGCCCGCCTCTGAGCCCCGCCTCACACGTGGACGTGGACCTCA
CCATCCACGGCCGCCACATCGACTGCCCTGCCACCTGGGGGCCTTCGGTGGAGCAGGCTGCCGACAGCCT
GGACTTCGATGAGACCTTCCTGGCCACATCCTTCCTGCAGCACCCCTGGGACGAGAGCGGCAGTGGCTGC
CTGCCCCCGGAGCCCCTCTTTGAGGCTGGGGATGCCACCCTGGCCTCCGACCTGCAGGACTGGGCCAGCG
TGGGGGCCTTCTTGTACCCAACTTTCTTGTACAAAGTGGTTGATATCGGTAAGCCTATCCCTAACCCTCT
CCTCGGTCTCGATTCTACGTAGTAATGAACTAGTCCGTAACTTGAAAGTATTTCGATTTCTTGGCTTTAT
ATATCTTGTGGAAAGGACGAAAAATGCTCCCGTCCGTTGGGCCAACGCGTTAAGTCGACAATCAACCTCT
GGATTACAAAATTTGTGAAAGATTGACTGGTATTCTTAACTATGTTGCTCCTTTTACGCTATGTGGATAC
GCTGCTTTAATGCCTTTGTATCATGCTATTGCTTCCCGTATGGCTTTCATTTTCTCCTCCTTGTATAAAT
CCTGGTTGCTGTCTCTTTATGAGGAGTTGTGGCCCGTTGTCAGGCAACGTGGCGTGGTGTGCACTGTGTT
TGCTGACGCAACCCCCACTGGTTGGGGCATTGCCACCACCTGTCAGCTCCTTTCCGGGACTTTCGCTTTC
CCCCTCCCTATTGCCACGGCGGAACTCATCGCCGCCTGCCTTGCCCGCTGCTGGACAGGGGCTCGGCTGT
TGGGCACTGACAATTCCGTGGTGTTGTCGGGGAAATCATCGTCCTTTCCTTGGCTGCTCGCCTGTGTTGC
CACCTGGATTCTGCGCGGGACGTCCTTCTGCTACGTCCCTTCGGCCCTCAATCCAGCGGACCTTCCTTCC
CGCGGCCTGCTGCCGGCTCTGCGGCCTCTTCCGCGTCTTCGCCTTCGCCCTCAGACGAGTCGGATCTCCC
TTTGGGCCGCCTCCCCGCGTCGACTTTAAGACCAATGACTTACAAGGCAGCTGTAGATCTTAGCCACTTT
TTAAAAGAAAAGGGGGGACTGGAAGGGCTAATTCACTCCCAACGAAGACAAGATCTGCTTTTTGCTTGTA
CTGGGTCTCTCTGGTTAGACCAGATCTGAGCCTGGGAGCTCTCTGGCTAACTAGGGAACCCACTGCTTAA
GCCTCAATAAAGCTTGCCTTGAGTGCTTCAAGTAGTGTGTGCCCGTCTGTTGTGTGACTCTGGTAACTAG
AGATCCCTCAGACCCTTTTAGTCAGTGTGGAAAATCTCTAGCAGTACGTATAGTAGTTCATGTCATCTTA
TTATTCAGTATTTATAACTTGCAAAGAAATGAATATCAGAGAGTGAGAGGAACTTGTTTATTGCAGCTTA
TAATGGTTACAAATAAAGCAATAGCATCACAAATTTCACAAATAAAGCATTTTTTTCACTGCATTCTAGT
TGTGGTTTGTCCAAACTCATCAATGTATCTTATCATGTCTGGCTCTAGCTATCCCGCCCCTAACTCCGCC
CATCCCGCCCCTAACTCCGCCCAGTTCCGCCCATTCTCCGCCCCATGGCTGACTAATTTTTTTTATTTAT
GCAGAGGCCGAGGCCGCCTCGGCCTCTGAGCTATTCCAGAAGTAGTGAGGAGGCTTTTTTGGAGGCCTAG
GGACGTACCCAATTCGCCCTATAGTGAGTCGTATTACGCGCGCTCACTGGCCGTCGTTTTACAACGTCGT
GACTGGGAAAACCCTGGCGTTACCCAACTTAATCGCCTTGCAGCACATCCCCCTTTCGCCAGCTGGCGTA
ATAGCGAAGAGGCCCGCACCGATCGCCCTTCCCAACAGTTGCGCAGCCTGAATGGCGAATGGG
[124 nt withheld, positions 7064-7187]
C
[91 nt withheld, positions 7189-7279]
A
[49 nt withheld, positions 7281-7329]
CCTTTGACGTTGGAGTCCACGTTCTTT
[37 nt withheld, positions 7357-7393]
ACCCTATCTCGGTCTATTCTTTTGATTTATAAGGGATTTTGCCGATTTCGGCCTATTGGTTAAAAAATGA
GCTGATTTAACAAAAATTTAACGCGAATTTTAACAAAATATTAACGCTTACAATTTAGGTGGCACTTTTC
GGGGAAATGTGCGCGGAACCCCTATTTGTTTATTTTTCTAAATACATTCAAATATGTATCCGCTCATGAG
ACAATAACCCTGATAAATGCTTCAATAATATTGAAAAAGGAAGAGTATGAGTATTCAACATTTCCGTGTC
GCCCTTATTCCCTTTTTTGCGGCATTTTGCCTTCCTGTTTTTGCTCACCCAGAAACGCTGGTGAAAGTAA
AAGATGCTGAAGATCAGTTGGGTGCACGAGTGGGTTACATCGAACTGGATCTCAACAGCGGTAAGATCCT
TGAGAGTTTTCGCCCCGAAGAACGTTTTCCAATGATGAGCACTTTTAAAGTTCTGCTATGTGGCGCGGTA
TTATCCCGTATTGACGCCGGGCAAGAGCAACTCGGTCGCCGCATACACTATTCTCAGAATGACTTGGTTG
AGTACTCACCAGTCACAGAAAAGCATCTTACGGATGGCATGACAGTAAGAGAATTATGCAGTGCTGCCAT
AACCATGAGTGATAACACTGCGGCCAACTTACTTCTGACAACGATCGGAGGACCGAAGGAGCTAACCGCT
TTTTTGCACAACATGGGGGATCATGTAACTCGCCTTGATCGTTGGGAACCGGAGCTGAATGAAGCCATAC
CAAACGACGAGCGTGACACCACGATGCCTGTAGCAATGGCAACAACGTTGCGCAAACTATTAACTGGCGA
ACTACTTACTCTAGCTTCCCGGCAACAATTAATAGACTGGATGGAGGCGGATAAAGTTGCAGGACCACTT
CTGCGCTCGGCCCTTCCGGCTGGCTGGTTTATTGCTGATAAATCTGGAGCCGGTGAGCGTGGGTCTCGCG
GTATCATTGCAGCACTGGGGCCAGATGGTAAGCCCTCCCGTATCGTAGTTATCTACACGACGGGGAGTCA
GGCAACTATGGATGAACGAAATAGACAGATCGCTGAGATAGGTGCCTCACTGATTAAGCATTGGTAACTG
TCAGACCAAGTTTACTCATATATACTTTAGATTGATTTAAAACTTCATTTTTAATTTAAAAGGATCTAGG
TGAAGATCCTTTTTGATAATCTCATGACCAAAATCCCTTAACGTGAGTTTTCGTTCCACTGAGCGTCAGA
CCCCGTAGAAAAGATCAAAGGATCTTCTTGAGATCCTTTTTTTCTGCGCGTAATCTGCTGCTTGCAAACA
AAAAAACCACCGCTACCAGCGGTGGTTTGTTTGCCGGATCAAGAGCTACCAACTCTTTTTCCGAAGGTAA
CTGGCTTCAGCAGAGCGCAGATACCAAATACTGTTCTTCTAGTGTAGCCGTAGTTAGGCCACCACTTCAA
GAACTCTGTAGCACCGCCTACATACCTCGCTCTGCTAATCCTGTTACCAGTGGCTGCTGCCAGTGGCGAT
AAGTCGTGTCTTACCGGGTTGGACTCAAGACGATAGTTACCGGATAAGGCGCAGCGGTCGGGCTGAACGG
GGGGTTCGTGCACACAGCCCAGCTTGGAGCGAACGACCTACACCGAACTGAGATACCTACAGCGTGAGCT
ATGAGAAAGCGCCACGCTTCCCGAAGGGAGAAAGGCGGACAGGTATCCGGTAAGCGGCAGGGTCGGAACA
GGAGAGCGCACGAGGGAGCTTCCAGGGGGAAACGCCTGGTATCTTTATAGTCCTGTCGGGTTTCGCCACC
TCTGACTTGAGCGTCGATTTTTGTGATGCTCGTCAGGGGGGCGGAGCCTATGGAAAAACGCCAGCAACGC
GGCCTTTTTACGGTTCCTGGCCTTTTGCTGGCCTTTTGCTCACATGTTCTTTCCTGCGTTATCCCCTGAT
TCTGTGGATAACCGTATTACCGCCTTTGAGTGAGCTGATACCGCTCGCCGCAGCCGAACGACCGAGCGCA
GCGAGTCAGTGAGCGAGGAAGCGGAAGAGCGCCCAATACGCAAACCGCCTCTCCCCGCGCGTTGGCCGAT
TCATTAATGCAGCTGGCACGACAGGTTTCCCGACTGGAAAGCGGGCAGTGAGCGCAACGCAATTAATGTG
AGTTAGCTCACTCATTAGGCACCCCAGGCTTTACACTTTATGCTTCCGGCTCGTATGTTGTGTGGAATTG
TGAGCGGATAACAATTTCACACAGGAAACAGCTATGACCATGATTACGCCAAGCGCGCAATTAACCCTCA
CTAAAGGGAACAAAAGCTGGAGCTGCAAGC
Features (pLannotate 1.2.2; 34 found; start..end, strand, type, name):
      5..231     +  promoter       RSV promoter: Rous sarcoma virus enhancer/promoter
    232..412     +  LTR            5' LTR (truncated): truncated 5' long terminal repeat (LTR) from HIV-1
    459..584     +  misc_feature   HIV-1 Ψ: packaging signal of human immunodeficiency virus type 1
    568..931     +  CDS            HIV-1 gag (fragment): gag protein from human immunodeficiency virus 1; gag
   1077..1310    +  misc_feature   RRE: The Rev response element (RRE) of HIV-1 allows for Rev-dependent mRNA export from the nucleus to the cytoplasm.
   1687..1713    +  CDS            Rev (fragment): human immunodeficiency virus 1 (HIV-1) Rev protein; rev; enhances nuclear export of unspliced and incompletely spliced viral mRNAs
   1720..1743    +  promoter       SV40 promoter (fragment): SV40 early promoter
   1744..1815    +  promoter       SV40 promoter (fragment): SV40 enhancer and early promoter
   1839..1974    +  rep_origin     SV40 ori: SV40 origin of replication
   2020..2616    +  CDS            PuroR (fragment): puromycin N-acetyltransferase; pac from Streptomyces; confers resistance to puromycin
   2665..2782    +  misc_feature   cPPT/CTS: central polypurine tract and central termination sequence of HIV-1
   2847..2913    +  CDS            small t antigen (fragment): SV40 (simian virus 40) small t antigen
   2920..4098    +  promoter       EF-1α promoter: strong constitutive promoter for human elongation factor EF-1α
   4119..4136    +  protein_bind   attB1 (fragment): mutant version of attB; core recombination site for the Gateway® BP reaction BP Clonase™
   4142..5404    +  CDS            FOXJ1: FOXJ1_HUMAN - Also known as FKHL13 From Homo sapiens (Human).
   5406..5430    -  protein_bind   attB2: mutant version of attB; recombination site for the Gateway® BP reaction BP Clonase™
   5438..5479    +  CDS            V5 tag: epitope tag from simian virus 5
   5495..5548    +  promoter       U6 promoter (fragment): RNA polymerase III promoter for human U6 snRNA
   5590..6178    +  misc_feature   WPRE: woodchuck hepatitis virus posttranscriptional regulatory element
   6229..6248    +  misc_feature   cPPT/CTS (fragment): central polypurine tract and central termination sequence of HIV-1
   6250..6483    +  LTR            3' LTR (ΔU3): self-inactivating 3' long terminal repeat (LTR) from HIV-1
   6561..6682    +  polyA_signal   SV40 poly(A) signal: SV40 polyadenylation signal
   6722..6857    +  rep_origin     SV40 ori: SV40 origin of replication
   6878..6896    -  promoter       T7 promoter: promoter for bacteriophage T7 RNA polymerase
   6904..7059    +  CDS            lacZα (fragment): LacZα fragment of β-galactosidase; lacZ fragment
   7064..7492    +  rep_origin     f1 ori (sequence partly withheld): f1 bacteriophage origin of replication; arrow indicates direction of (+) strand synthesis
   7545..7649    +  promoter       AmpR promoter: bla
   7650..8510    +  CDS            AmpR: β-lactamase; bla; confers resistance to ampicillin, carbenicillin, and related antibiotics
   8681..9269    +  rep_origin     ori: high-copy-number ColE1/pMB1/pBR322/pUC origin of replication
   9452..9544    +  CDS            lacI (fragment): lac repressor; lacI; The lac repressor binds to the lac operator to inhibit transcription in E. coli. This inhibition can be relieved by adding lactose or isopropyl-β-D-thiogalactopyranoside (IPTG).
   9557..9578    +  protein_bind   CAP binding site: CAP binding activates transcription in the presence of cAMP. E. coli catabolite activator protein
   9593..9623    +  promoter       lac promoter: promoter for the E. coli lac operon
   9631..9647    +  protein_bind   lac operator: The lac repressor binds to the lac operator to inhibit transcription in E. coli. This inhibition can be relieved by adding lactose or isopropyl-β-D-thiogalactopyranoside (IPTG). lac repressor encoded by lacI
   9692..9710    +  promoter       T3 promoter: promoter for bacteriophage T3 RNA polymerase
