[The description below was written by a language model from this plasmid's Addgene catalogue record and pLannotate feature annotations shown in this document.]
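Description:
TFORF3230 is a third-generation-style, self-inactivating lentiviral expression plasmid built on the pLX_TRC317 backbone from the Broad Institute Genetic Perturbation Platform. It carries the human transcription factor FOXJ1 as one member of a barcoded transcription factor ORF collection. In bacteria it replicates from a high-copy ColE1/pUC-type origin and is selected with ampicillin through the bla gene. An f1 origin and remnants of a lac/lacZα cloning region with T7 and T3 promoters also lie in the backbone. The depositor notes that the plasmid can recombine, as is common for LTR-containing vectors.

The viral genome is transcribed from an RSV promoter fused to a truncated HIV-1 5' LTR. It contains the Ψ packaging signal, a gag fragment, the RRE for Rev-dependent nuclear export, a cPPT/CTS, a WPRE to enhance transcript expression, and a ΔU3 3' LTR followed by an SV40 polyadenylation signal. Two cassettes sit within this unit. The first is an SV40 early promoter driving puromycin N-acetyltransferase for selection of transduced mammalian cells. The second is a human EF-1α promoter driving the FOXJ1 ORF. The ORF was introduced by Gateway cloning and is flanked by attB1 and attB2 sites, with the downstream V5 epitope providing a C-terminal tag for detection.

According to the record, each construct in the collection also carries a unique 24-bp barcode, although it is not annotated in the feature table. The barcode allows the overexpressed factor to be identified in pooled screens. The associated work used the collection for overexpression studies of directed differentiation.
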