Addgene plasmid #144706: TFORF3230
Purpose: Lentiviral vector for overexpressing transcription factor ORFs with unique 24-bp barcodes. Barcodes facilitate identification of transcription factors in pooled screens.
Depositing lab: Feng Zhang. Depositing organization: Broad Institute. Publication: A transcription factor atlas of directed differentiation. Joung J, Ma S, Tay T, Geiger-Schuller KR, Kirchgatterer PC, Verdine VK, Guo B, Arias-Garcia MA, Allen WE, Singh A, Kuksenko O, Abudayyeh OO, Gootenberg JS, Fu Z, Macrae RK, Buenrostro JD, Regev A, Zhang F. Cell. 2023 Jan 5;186(1):209-229.e26. doi: 10.1016/j.cell.2022.11.026. PubMed 36608654.
Backbone
  Vector backbone: pLX_TRC317
  Backbone manufacturer: Broad Institute Genetic Perturbation Platform
  Backbone size w/o insert (bp): 8264
  Vector type: Mammalian Expression, Lentiviral
  Selectable markers: Puromycin
Growth in bacteria
  Bacterial resistance: Ampicillin, 100 μg/mL
  Growth temperature: 37°C
  Growth strain: NEB Stable
  Copy number: High Copy
Gene/Insert
  Gene/Insert name: FOXJ1
  Species: H. sapiens (human)
  Insert size (bp): 1469
  Entrez Gene: FOXJ1 (a.k.a. CILD43, FKHL13, HFH-4, HFH4)
  Promoter: EF1a
  Tag / fusion protein: V5 (C terminal on insert)
  Cloning method: Gateway Cloning
  Sequencing primers: 5′ GGGTGGAGACTGAAGTTAGGCCAG; 3′ CACATAGCGTAAAAGGAGCAACATAG
Resource information
  A portion of this plasmid was derived from a plasmid made by: Broad Institute Genetic Perturbation Platform
Terms and licenses: Academic/Nonprofit Terms; Industry Terms: Not Available to Industry
Depositor comments: NM_001454.3 Please test multiple small colonies in case of plasmid recombination. To make this collection available in a timely manner, a portion of this collection was not fully sequenced by Addgene. If an Addgene verified full plasmid sequence is not available, please contact us prior to placing an order to request the full sequence.
How to cite: TFORF3230 was a gift from Feng Zhang (Addgene plasmid # 144706 ; http://n2t.net/addgene:144706 ; RRID:Addgene_144706)
