>Addgene plasmid #144706 | TFORF3230 | depositor partial sequence | sequence record 286233 | Insert
ATCGATTGATCAACAAGTTTGTACAAAAAAGTTGGCATGGCGGAGAGCTGGCTGCGCCTCTCGGGAGCCG
GGCCGGCGGAGGAGGCCGGGCCGGAGGGCGGCCTGGAGGAGCCCGACGCCCTGGATGACAGCCTGACCAG
CCTGCAGTGGCTGCAGGAATTCTCCATTCTCAACGCCAAGGCCCCCGCCCTGCCCCCGGGGGGCACCGAC
CCCCACGGCTACCACCAGGTGCCAGGTTCAGCGGCGCCCGGGTCCCCCCTGGCGGCCGACCCCGCCTGCC
TGGGGCAGCCACACACGCCGGGCAAGCCCACGTCGTCGTGCACGTCGCGGAGCGCGCCCCCGGGGCTGCA
GGCCCCACCCCCCGACGACGTGGACTACGCCACCAATCCGCACGTGAAGCCTCCCTACTCGTATGCCACG
CTCATCTGCATGGCCATGCAGGCCAGCAAGGCCACCAAGATCACCCTGTCGGCCATCTACAAGTGGATCA
CGGACAACTTCTGCTACTTCCGCCACGCAGATCCCACCTGGCAGAATTCAATCCGCCACAACCTGTCTCT
GAACAAGTGCTTCATCAAAGTGCCTCGGGAGAAGGACGAACCAGGCAAGGGGGGCTTCTGGCGCATTGAC
CCCCAGTACGCGGAGCGGCTACTGAGCGGCGCTTTCAAGAAGCGGCGACTGCCCCCTGTCCACATCCACC
CAGCCTTTGCCCGCCAGGCCGCGCAGGAGCCCAGCGCTGTCCCCCGGGCCGGGCCGCTGACGGTGAATAC
CGAGGCCCAGCAGCTGCTGCGGGAGTTCGAGGAGGCCACCGGGGAGGCGGGCTGGGGTGCAGGCGAGGGC
AGGCTGGGGCATAAGCGCAAACAGCCGCTGCCCAAGCGGGTGGCCAAGGTCCCGCGGCCCCCCAGCACCC
TGCTGCCCACCCCGGAGGAGCAGGGTGAGCTGGAACCCCTCAAAGGCAACTTTGACTGGGAGGCCATCTT
CGACGCCGGCACTCTGGGCGGGGAGCTGGGTGCACTGGAGGCCCTGGAGCTGAGCCCGCCTCTGAGCCCC
GCCTCACACGTGGACGTGGACCTCACCATCCACGGCCGCCACATCGACTGCCCTGCCACCTGGGGGCCTT
CGGTGGAGCAGGCTGCCGACAGCCTGGACTTCGATGAGACCTTCCTGGCCACATCCTTCCTGCAGCACCC
CTGGGACGAGAGCGGCAGTGGCTGCCTGCCCCCGGAGCCCCTCTTTGAGGCTGGGGATGCCACCCTGGCC
TCCGACCTGCAGGACTGGGCCAGCGTGGGGGCCTTCTTGTACCCAACTTTCTTGTACAAAGTGGTTGATA
TCGGTAAGCCTATCCCTAACCCTCTCCTCGGTCTCGATTCTACGTAGTAATGAACTAGTCCGTAACTTGA
AAGTATTTCGATTTCTTGGCTTTATATATCTTGTGGAAAGGACGAAAAATGCTCCCGTCCGTTGGGCCA
