>Addgene plasmid #144706 | TFORF3230 | depositor partial sequence | sequence record 286234 | Barcode
AAAATGCTCCCGTCCGTTGGGCCA
